>Addgene plasmid #129627 | Lck-cpmTq2-Calcium-lifetime-sensor | addgene full sequence | sequence record 260214 | Addgene NGS Result
TAGTTATTAATAGTAATCAATTACGGGGTCATTAGTTCATAGCCCATATATGGAGTTCCGCGTTACATAA
CTTACGGTAAATGGCCCGCCTGGCTGACCGCCCAACGACCCCCGCCCATTGACGTCAATAATGACGTATG
TTCCCATAGTAACGCCAATAGGGACTTTCCATTGACGTCAATGGGTGGAGTATTTACGGTAAACTGCCCA
CTTGGCAGTACATCAAGTGTATCATATGCCAAGTACGCCCCCTATTGACGTCAATGACGGTAAATGGCCC
GCCTGGCATTATGCCCAGTACATGACCTTATGGGACTTTCCTACTTGGCAGTACATCTACGTATTAGTCA
TCGCTATTACCATGGTGATGCGGTTTTGGCAGTACATCAATGGGCGTGGATAGCGGTTTGACTCACGGGG
ATTTCCAAGTCTCCACCCCATTGACGTCAATGGGAGTTTGTTTTGGCACCAAAATCAACGGGACTTTCCA
AAATGTCGTAACAACTCCGCCCCATTGACGCAAATGGGCGGTAGGCGTGTACGGTGGGAGGTCTATATAA
GCAGAGCTGGTTTAGTGAACCGTCAGATCCGCTAGCCACCATGGGCTGCGTGTGCAGCAGCAACCCCGAG
CTACCGGTCGCCACCATGGTCGACTCTTCACGTCGTAAGTGGAATAAGGCAGGTCACGCAGTCAGAGCTA
TAGGTCGGCTGAGCTCACCCGTGGTTGTCTATATCACCGCCGACAAGCAGAAGAACGGCATCAAGGCCAA
CTTCAAGATCCGCCACAACATCGAGGACGGCGGCGTGCAGCTCGCCGACCACTACCAGCAGAACACCCCC
ATCGGCGACGGCCCCGTGCTGCTGCCCGACAACCACTACCTGAGCACCCAGTCCAAGCTGAGCAAAGACC
CCAACGAGAAGCGCGATCACATGGTCCTACTGGAGTTCGTGACCGCCGCCGGGATCACTCTCGGCATGGA
CGAGCTGTACCAGGGTGGCAGCGGTGGCATGGTGAGCAAGGGCGAGGAGCTGTTCACCGGGGTGGTGCCC
ATCCTGGTCGAGCTGGACGGCGACGTAAACGGCCACAAGTTCAGCGTGTCCGGCGAGGGCGAGGGCGATG
CCACCTACGGCAAGCTGACCCTGAAGTTCATCTGCACCACCGGCAAGCTGCCCGTGCCCTGGCCCACCCT
CGTGACCACCCTGTCCTGGGGCGTGCAGTGCTTCGCCCGCTACCCCGACCACATGAAGCAGCACGACTTC
TTCAAGTCCGCCATGCCCGAAGGCTACGTCCAGGAGCGCACCATCTTCTTCAAGGACGACGGCAACTACA
AGACCCGCGCCGAGGTGAAGTTCGAGGGCGACACCCTGGTGAACCGCATCGAGCTGAAGGGCATCGACTT
CAAGGAGGACGGCAACATCCTGGGGCACAAGCTGGAGTACAACTACTATAGCGACAACACGCGTGACCAA
CTGACTGAAGAGCAGATCGCAGAATTTAAAGAGGCTTTCTCCCTATTTGACAAGGACGGGGATGGGACGA
TAACAACCAAGGAGCTGGGGACGGTGATGCGGTCTCTGGGGCAGAACCCCACAGAAGCAGAGCTGCAGGA
CATGATCAATGAAGTAGATGCCGACGGTGACGGCACATTCGACTTCCCTGAGTTCCTGACGATGATGGCA
AGAAAAATGAATGACACAGACAGTGAAGAGGAAATTAGAGAAGCGTTCCGCGTGTTTGATAAGGACGGCA
ATGGCTACATCGGCGCAGCAGAGCTTCGCCACGTGATGACAGACCTTGGAGAGAAGTTAACAGATGAGGA
GGTTGATGAAATGATCAGGGTAGCAGACATCGATGGGGATGGTCAGGTAAACTACGAAGAGTTTGTCCAA
ATGATGACAGCGAAGTAGGTGTACAAGTCCGGACTCAGATCTCGAGCTCAAGCTTCGAATTCTGCAGTCG
ACGGTACCGCGGGCCCGGGATCCACCGGATCTAGATAACTGATCATAATCAGCCATACCACATTTGTAGA
GGTTTTACTTGCTTTAAAAAACCTCCCACACCTCCCCCTGAACCTGAAACATAAAATGAATGCAATTGTT
GTTGTTAACTTGTTTATTGCAGCTTATAATGGTTACAAATAAAGCAATAGCATCACAAATTTCACAAATA
AAGCATTTTTTTCACTGCATTCTAGTTGTGGTTTGTCCAAACTCATCAATGTATCTTAAGGCGTAAATTG
TAAGCGTTAATATTTTGTTAAAATTCGCGTTAAATTTTTGTTAAATCAGCTCATTTTTTAACCAATAGGC
CGAAATCGGCAAAATCCCTTATAAATCAAAAGAATAGACCGAGATAGGGT
[37 nt withheld, positions 2361-2397]
AAAGAACGTGGACTCCAACGTCAAAGG
[49 nt withheld, positions 2425-2473]
T
[91 nt withheld, positions 2475-2565]
G
[124 nt withheld, positions 2567-2690]
CAGGTGGCACTTTTCGGGGAAATGTGCGCGGAACCCCTATTTGTTTATTTTTCTAAATACATTCAAATAT
GTATCCGCTCATGAGACAATAACCCTGATAAATGCTTCAATAATATTGAAAAAGGAAGAGTCCTGAGGCG
GAAAGAACCAGCTGTGGAATGTGTGTCAGTTAGGGTGTGGAAAGTCCCCAGGCTCCCCAGCAGGCAGAAG
TATGCAAAGCATGCATCTCAATTAGTCAGCAACCAGGTGTGGAAAGTCCCCAGGCTCCCCAGCAGGCAGA
AGTATGCAAAGCATGCATCTCAATTAGTCAGCAACCATAGTCCCGCCCCTAACTCCGCCCATCCCGCCCC
TAACTCCGCCCAGTTCCGCCCATTCTCCGCCCCATGGCTGACTAATTTTTTTTATTTATGCAGAGGCCGA
GGCCGCCTCGGCCTCTGAGCTATTCCAGAAGTAGTGAGGAGGCTTTTTTGGAGGCCTAGGCTTTTGCAAA
GATCGATCAAGAGACAGGATGAGGATCGTTTCGCATGATTGAACAAGATGGATTGCACGCAGGTTCTCCG
GCCGCTTGGGTGGAGAGGCTATTCGGCTATGACTGGGCACAACAGACAATCGGCTGCTCTGATGCCGCCG
TGTTCCGGCTGTCAGCGCAGGGGCGCCCGGTTCTTTTTGTCAAGACCGACCTGTCCGGTGCCCTGAATGA
ACTGCAAGACGAGGCAGCGCGGCTATCGTGGCTGGCCACGACGGGCGTTCCTTGCGCAGCTGTGCTCGAC
GTTGTCACTGAAGCGGGAAGGGACTGGCTGCTATTGGGCGAAGTGCCGGGGCAGGATCTCCTGTCATCTC
ACCTTGCTCCTGCCGAGAAAGTATCCATCATGGCTGATGCAATGCGGCGGCTGCATACGCTTGATCCGGC
TACCTGCCCATTCGACCACCAAGCGAAACATCGCATCGAGCGAGCACGTACTCGGATGGAAGCCGGTCTT
GTCGATCAGGATGATCTGGACGAAGAGCATCAGGGGCTCGCGCCAGCCGAACTGTTCGCCAGGCTCAAGG
CGAGCATGCCCGACGGCGAGGATCTCGTCGTGACCCATGGCGATGCCTGCTTGCCGAATATCATGGTGGA
AAATGGCCGCTTTTCTGGATTCATCGACTGTGGCCGGCTGGGTGTGGCGGACCGCTATCAGGACATAGCG
TTGGCTACCCGTGATATTGCTGAAGAGCTTGGCGGCGAATGGGCTGACCGCTTCCTCGTGCTTTACGGTA
TCGCCGCTCCCGATTCGCAGCGCATCGCCTTCTATCGCCTTCTTGACGAGTTCTTCTGAGCGGGACTCTG
GGGTTCGAAATGACCGACCAAGCGACGCCCAACCTGCCATCACGAGATTTCGATTCCACCGCCGCCTTCT
ATGAAAGGTTGGGCTTCGGAATCGTTTTCCGGGACGCCGGCTGGATGATCCTCCAGCGCGGGGATCTCAT
GCTGGAGTTCTTCGCCCACCCTAGGGGGAGGCTAACTGAAACACGGAAGGAGACAATACCGGAAGGAACC
CGCGCTATGACGGCAATAAAAAGACAGAATAAAACGCACGGTGTTGGGTCGTTTGTTCATAAACGCGGGG
TTCGGTCCCAGGGCTGGCACTCTGTCGATACCCCACCGAGACCCCATTGGGGCCAATACGCCCGCGTTTC
TTCCTTTTCCCCACCCCACCCCCCAAGTTCGGGTGAAGGCCCAGGGCTCGCAGCCAACGTCGGGGCGGCA
GGCCCTGCCATAGCCTCAGGTTACTCATATATACTTTAGATTGATTTAAAACTTCATTTTTAATTTAAAA
GGATCTAGGTGAAGATCCTTTTTGATAATCTCATGACCAAAATCCCTTAACGTGAGTTTTCGTTCCACTG
AGCGTCAGACCCCGTAGAAAAGATCAAAGGATCTTCTTGAGATCCTTTTTTTCTGCGCGTAATCTGCTGC
TTGCAAACAAAAAAACCACCGCTACCAGCGGTGGTTTGTTTGCCGGATCAAGAGCTACCAACTCTTTTTC
CGAAGGTAACTGGCTTCAGCAGAGCGCAGATACCAAATACTGTTCTTCTAGTGTAGCCGTAGTTAGGCCA
CCACTTCAAGAACTCTGTAGCACCGCCTACATACCTCGCTCTGCTAATCCTGTTACCAGTGGCTGCTGCC
AGTGGCGATAAGTCGTGTCTTACCGGGTTGGACTCAAGACGATAGTTACCGGATAAGGCGCAGCGGTCGG
GCTGAACGGGGGGTTCGTGCACACAGCCCAGCTTGGAGCGAACGACCTACACCGAACTGAGATACCTACA
GCGTGAGCTATGAGAAAGCGCCACGCTTCCCGAAGGGAGAAAGGCGGACAGGTATCCGGTAAGCGGCAGG
GTCGGAACAGGAGAGCGCACGAGGGAGCTTCCAGGGGGAAACGCCTGGTATCTTTATAGTCCTGTCGGGT
TTCGCCACCTCTGACTTGAGCGTCGATTTTTGTGATGCTCGTCAGGGGGGCGGAGCCTATGGAAAAACGC
CAGCAACGCGGCCTTTTTACGGTTCCTGGCCTTTTGCTGGCCTTTTGCTCACATGTTCTTTCCTGCGTTA
TCCCCTGATTCTGTGGATAACCGTATTACCGCCATGCAT
Features (pLannotate 1.2.2; 14 found; start..end, strand, type, name):
     61..364     +  enhancer       CMV enhancer: human cytomegalovirus immediate early enhancer
    365..568     +  promoter       CMV promoter: human cytomegalovirus (CMV) immediate early promoter
    640..1905    +  CDS            GCaMP2 (fragment): GCaMP2 is a basic (constitutively fluorescent) green fluorescent protein published in 2006, derived from Aequorea victoria.
   1918..1983    +  misc_feature   MCS: multiple cloning site
   2000..2084    +  CDS            large T antigen (fragment): large T antigen from SV40 (simian virus 40)
   2107..2228    +  polyA_signal   SV40 poly(A) signal: SV40 polyadenylation signal
   2262..2690    -  rep_origin     f1 ori (sequence partly withheld): f1 bacteriophage origin of replication; arrow indicates direction of (+) strand synthesis
   2717..2821    +  promoter       AmpR promoter: bla
   2823..3180    +  promoter       SV40 promoter: SV40 enhancer and early promoter
   3215..4009    +  CDS            NeoR/KanR: aminoglycoside phosphotransferase from Tn5; aph(3')-II (or nptII); confers resistance to neomycin, kanamycin, and G418 (Geneticin®)
   4030..4182    +  CDS            ble (fragment): BLE_KLEPN - Experimental evidence at protein level: Swiss-Prot protein existence level 1. Binding protein with a strong affinity to the bleomycin family of antibiotics. Binds to CL990; an antimitotic-antibiotic compound. From Klebsiella pneumoniae.
   4241..4288    +  polyA_signal   HSV TK poly(A) signal: herpes simplex virus thymidine kinase polyadenylation signal (Cole and Stacy, 1985)
   4379..4395    -  polyA_signal   bGH poly(A) signal (fragment): bovine growth hormone polyadenylation signal
   4617..5205    +  rep_origin     ori: high-copy-number ColE1/pMB1/pBR322/pUC origin of replication
