[The description below was written by a language model from this plasmid's Addgene catalogue record and pLannotate feature annotations shown in this document.]
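Description:
Lck-cpmTq2-Calcium-lifetime-sensor is a mammalian expression plasmid of about 5.3 kb built on the Clontech pEGFP-C1 backbone, in which the original fluorescent protein position (between the retained AgeI and BsrGI sites) carries a synthetic, genetically encoded calcium indicator. It is maintained in E. coli through a high-copy ColE1/pUC-type origin and selected with kanamycin. The single NeoR/KanR gene (aminoglycoside phosphotransferase from Tn5) sits behind both a bacterial bla promoter and the SV40 enhancer/early promoter and is followed by the HSV TK polyadenylation signal, so it can also confer G418 resistance in mammalian cells. An f1 origin is present as well. Short hits to ble, SV40 large T antigen and the bGH poly(A) signal are annotated only as fragments and appear to be incidental backbone matches.

The sensor is transcribed from the human CMV immediate early enhancer and promoter and terminated by the SV40 poly(A) signal, with the backbone multiple cloning site remaining downstream of the coding region. The automated annotation labels the roughly 1.3 kb open reading frame as a GCaMP2 fragment. This most likely reflects a shared architecture of a circularly permuted Aequorea-derived fluorescent protein joined to calcium-sensing domains, whereas the name indicates a circularly permuted mTurquoise2 (cpmTq2) as the fluorophore. The record does not itemise the individual sensor domains. An N-terminal Lck tag is fused to the insert; such Lck-derived motifs are generally used to anchor proteins to the plasma membrane. The construct reports calcium through changes in both fluorescence lifetime and intensity, making it suited to quantitative imaging of intracellular calcium in transfected mammalian cells.
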