Addgene plasmid #129627: Lck-cpmTq2-Calcium-lifetime-sensor
Purpose: Genetically encoded calcium sensor (GECI) that reports with lifetime and intensity changes
Depositing lab: Dorus Gadella. Depositing organization: University of Amsterdam. Publication: A turquoise fluorescence lifetime-based biosensor for quantitative imaging of intracellular calcium. van der Linden FH, Mahlandt EK, Arts JJG, Beumer J, Puschhof J, de Man SMA, Chertkova AO, Ponsioen B, Clevers H, van Buul JD, Postma M, Gadella TWJ Jr, Goedhart J. Nat Commun. 2021 Dec 9;12(1):7159. doi: 10.1038/s41467-021-27249-w. PubMed 34887382.
Backbone
  Vector backbone: pEGFP-C1
  Backbone manufacturer: Clontech
  Vector type: Mammalian Expression
Growth in bacteria
  Bacterial resistance: Kanamycin, 50 μg/mL
  Growth temperature: 37°C
  Growth strain: DH5alpha
  Copy number: High Copy
Gene/Insert
  Gene/Insert name: Lck-cpmTq2-Calcium-lifetime-sensor
  Species: Synthetic
  Promoter: CMV
  Tag / fusion protein: Lck (N terminal on insert)
  Cloning method: Restriction Enzyme; 5′ cloning site AgeI (not destroyed); 3′ cloning site BsrGI (not destroyed)
Terms and licenses: Academic/Nonprofit Terms; Industry Terms: Not Available to Industry
Depositor comments: Read the preprint at bioRxiv: doi.org/10.1101/2021.06.21.449214
How to cite: Lck-cpmTq2-Calcium-lifetime-sensor was a gift from Dorus Gadella (Addgene plasmid # 129627 ; http://n2t.net/addgene:129627 ; RRID:Addgene_129627)
